>Addgene plasmid #147020 | pnEA-NvM-DmPop2a_N | depositor full sequence | sequence record 289467 | Full Sequence
TTCTTGAAGACGAAAGGGCCTCGTGATACGCCTATTTTTATAGGTTAATGTCATGATAATAATGGTTTCT
TAGACGTCAGGTGGCACTTTTCGGGGAAATGTGCGCGGAACCCCTATTTGTTTATTTTTCTAAATACATT
CAAATATGTATCCGCTCATGAGACAATAACCCTGATAAATGCTTCAATAATATTGAAAAAGGAAGAGTAT
GAGTATTCAACATTTCCGTGTCGCCCTTATTCCCTTTTTTGCGGCATTTTGCCTTCCTGTTTTTGCTCAC
CCAGAAACGCTGGTGAAAGTAAAAGATGCTGAAGATCAGTTGGGTGCACGAGTGGGTTACATCGAACTGG
ATCTCAACAGCGGTAAGATCCTTGAGAGTTTTCGCCCCGAAGAACGTTTTCCAATGATGAGCACTTTTAA
AGTTCTGCTATGTGGCGCGGTATTATCCCGTGTTGACGCCGGGCAAGAGCAACTCGGTCGCCGCATACAC
TATTCTCAGAATGACTTGGTTGAGTACTCACCAGTCACAGAAAAGCATCTTACGGATGGCATGACAGTAA
GAGAATTATGCAGTGCTGCCATAACCATGAGTGATAACACTGCGGCCAACTTACTTCTGACAACGATCGG
AGGACCGAAGGAGCTAACCGCTTTTTTGCACAACATGGGGGATCATGTAACTCGCCTTGATCGTTGGGAA
CCGGAGCTGAATGAAGCCATACCAAACGACGAGCGTGACACCACGATGCCTGCAGCAATGGCAACAACGT
TGCGCAAACTATTAACTGGCGAACTACTTACTCTAGCTTCCCGGCAACAATTAATAGACTGGATGGAGGC
GGATAAAGTTGCAGGACCACTTCTGCGCTCGGCCCTTCCGGCTGGCTGGTTTATTGCTGATAAATCTGGA
GCCGGTGAGCGTGGGTCTCGCGGTATCATTGCAGCACTGGGGCCAGATGGTAAGCCCTCCCGTATCGTAG
TTATCTACACGACGGGGAGTCAGGCAACTATGGATGAACGAAATAGACAGATCGCTGAGATAGGTGCCTC
ACTGATTAAGCATTGGTAACTGTCAGACCAAGTTTACTCATATATACTTTAGATTGATTTAAAACTTCAT
TTTTAATTTAAAAGGATCTAGGTGAAGATCCTTTTTGATAATCTCATGACCAAAATCCCTTAACGTGAGT
TTTCGTTCCACTGAGCGTCAGACCCCGTAGAAAAGATCAAAGGATCTTCTTGAGATCCTTTTTTTCTGCG
CGTAATCTGCTGCTTGCAAACAAAAAAACCACCGCTACCAGCGGTGGTTTGTTTGCCGGATCAAGAGCTA
CCAACTCTTTTTCCGAAGGTAACTGGCTTCAGCAGAGCGCAGATACCAAATACTGTCCTTCTAGTGTAGC
CGTAGTTAGGCCACCACTTCAAGAACTCTGTAGCACCGCCTACATACCTCGCTCTGCTAATCCTGTTACC
AGTGGCTGCTGCCAGTGGCGATAAGTCGTGTCTTACCGGGTTGGACTCAAGACGATAGTTACCGGATAAG
GCGCAGCGGTCGGGCTGAACGGGGGGTTCGTGCACACAGCCCAGCTTGGAGCGAACGACCTACACCGAAC
TGAGATACCTACAGCGTGAGCTATGAGAAAGCGCCACGCTTCCCGAAGGGAGAAAGGCGGACAGGTATCC
GGTAAGCGGCAGGGTCGGAACAGGAGAGCGCACGAGGGAGCTTCCAGGGGGAAACGCCTGGTATCTTTAT
AGTCCTGTCGGGTTTCGCCACCTCTGACTTGAGCGTCGATTTTTGTGATGCTCGTCAGGGGGGCGGAGCC
TATGGAAAAACGCCAGCAACGCGGCCTTTTTACGGTTCCTGGCCTTTTGCTGGCCTTTTGCTCACATGTT
CTTTCCTGCGTTATCCCCTGATTCTGTGGATAACCGTATTACCGCCTTTGAGTGAGCTGATACCGCTCGC
CGCAGCCGAACGACCGAGCGCAGCGAGTCAGTGAGCGAGGAAGCGGAAGAGCGCCTGATGCGGTATTTTC
TCCTTACGCATCTGTGCGGTATTTCACACCGCATATATGGTGCACTCTCAGTACAATCTGCTCTGATGCC
GCATAGTTAAGCCAGTATACACTCCGCTATCGCTACGTGACTGGGTCATGGCTGCGCCCCGACACCCGCC
AACACCCGCTGACGCGCCCTGACGGGCTTGTCTGCTCCCGGCATCCGCTTACAGACAAGCTGTGACCGTC
TCCGGGAGCTGCATGTGTCAGAGGTTTTCACCGTCATCACCGAAACGCGCGAGGCAGCTGCGGTAAAGCT
CATCAGCGTGGTCGTGAAGCGATTCACAGATGTCTGCCTGTTCATCCGCGTCCAGCTCGTTGAGTTTCTC
CAGAAGCGTTAATGTCTGGCTTCTGATAAAGCGGGCCATGTTAAGGGCGGTTTTTTCCTGTTTGGTCACT
GATGCCTCCGTGTAAGGGGGATTTCTGTTCATGGGGGTAATGATACCGATGAAACGAGAGAGGATGCTCA
CGATACGGGTTACTGATGATGAACATGCCCGGTTACTGGAACGTTGTGAGGGTAAACAACTGGCGGTATG
GATGCGGCGGGACCAGAGAAAAATCACTCAGGGTCAATGCCAGCGCTTCGTTAATACAGATGTAGGTGTT
CCACAGGGTAGCCAGCAGCATCCTGCGATGCAGATCCGGAACATAATGGTGCAGGGCGCTGACTTCCGCG
TTTCCAGACTTTACGAAACACGGAAACCGAAGACCATTCATGTTGTTGCTCAGGTCGCAGACGTTTTGCA
GCAGCAGTCGCTTCACGTTCGCTCGCGTATCGGTGATTCATTCTGCTAACCAGTAAGGCAACCCCGCCAG
CCTAGCCGGGTCCTCAACGACAGGAGCACGATCATGCGCACCCGTGGCCAGGACCCAACGCTGCCCGAGA
TGCGCCGCGTGCGGCTGCTGGAGATGGCGGACGCGATGGATATGTTCTGCCAAGGGTTGGTTTGCGCATT
CACAGTTCTCCGCAAGAATTGATTGGCTCCAATTCTTGGAGTGGTGAATCCGTTAGCGAGGTGCCGCCGG
CTTCCATTCAGGTCGAGGTGGCCCGGCTCCATGCACCGCGACGCAACGCGGGGAGGCAGACAAGGTATAG
GGCGGCGCCTACAATCCATGCCAACCCGTTCCATGTGCTCGCCGAGGCGGCATAAATCGCCGTGACGATC
AGCGGTCCAGTGATCGAAGTTAGGCTGGTAAGAGCCGCGAGCGATCCTTGAAGCTGTCCCTGATGGTCGT
CATCTACCTGCCTGGACAGCATGGCCTGCAACGCGGGCATCCCGATGCCGCCGGAAGCGAGAAGAATCAT
AATGGGGAAGGCCATCCAGCCTCGCGTCGCGAACGCCAGCAAGACGTAGCCCAGCGCGTCGGCCGCCATG
CCGGCGATAATGGCCTGCTTCTCGCCGAAACGTTTGGTGGCGGGACCAGTGACGAAGGCTTGAGCGAGGG
CGTGCAAGATTCCGAATACCGCAAGCGACAGGCCGATCATCGTCGCGCTCCAGCGAAAGCGGTCCTCGCC
GAAAATGACCCAGAGCGCTGCCGGCACCTGTCCTACGAGTTGCATGATAAAGAAGACAGTCATAAGTGCG
GCGACGATAGTCATGCCCCGCGCCCACCGGAAGGAGCTGACTGGGTTGAAGGCTCTCAAGGGCATCGGTC
GAGATCCCGGTGCCTAATGAGTGAGCTAACTTACATTAATTGCGTTGCGCTCACTGCCCGCTTTCCAGTC
GGGAAACCTGTCGTGCCAGCTGCATTAATGAATCGGCCAACGCGCGGGGAGAGGCGGTTTGCGTATTGGG
CGCCAGGGTGGTTTTTCTTTTCACCAGTGAGACGGGCAACAGCTGATTGCCCTTCACCGCCTGGCCCTGA
GAGAGTTGCAGCAAGCGGTCCACGCTGGTTTGCCCCAGCAGGCGAAAATCCTGTTTGATGGTGGTTAACG
GCGGGATATAACATGAGCTGTCTTCGGTATCGTCGTATCCCACTACCGAGATATCCGCACCAACGCGCAG
CCCGGACTCGGTAATGGCGCGCATTGCGCCCAGCGCCATCTGATCGTTGGCAACCAGCATCGCAGTGGGA
ACGATGCCCTCATTCAGCATTTGCATGGTTTGTTGAAAACCGGACATGGCACTCCAGTCGCCTTCCCGTT
CCGCTATCGGCTGAATTTGATTGCGAGTGAGATATTTATGCCAGCCAGCCAGACGCAGACGCGCCGAGAC
AGAACTTAATGGGCCCGCTAACAGCGCGATTTGCTGGTGACCCAATGCGACCAGATGCTCCACGCCCAGT
CGCGTACCGTCTTCATGGGAGAAAATAATACTGTTGATGGGTGTCTGGTCAGAGACATCAAGAAATAACG
CCGGAACATTAGTGCAGGCAGCTTCCACAGCAATGGCATCCTGGTCATCCAGCGGATAGTTAATGATCAG
CCCACTGACGCGTTGCGCGAGAAGATTGTGCACCGCCGCTTTACAGGCTTCGACGCCGCTTCGTTCTACC
ATCGACACCACCACGCTGGCACCCAGTTGATCGGCGCGAGATTTAATCGCCGCGACAATTTGCGACGGCG
CGTGCAGGGCCAGACTGGAGGTGGCAACGCCAATCAGCAACGACTGTTTGCCCGCCAGTTGTTGTGCCAC
GCGGTTGGGAATGTAATTCAGCTCCGCCATCGCCGCTTCCACTTTTTCCCGCGTTTTCGCAGAAACGTGG
CTGGCCTGGTTCACCACGCGGGAAACGGTCTGATAAGAGACACCGGCATACTCTGCGACATCGTATAACG
TTACTGGTTTCACATTCACCACCCTGAATTGACTCTCTTCCGGGCGCTATCATGCCATACCGCGAAAGGT
TTTGCGCCATTCGATGGTGTCCGGGATCTCGACGCTCTCCCTTATGCGACTCCTGCATTAGGAAGCAGCC
CAGTAGTAGGTTGAGGCCGTTGAGCACCGCCGCCGCAAGGAATGGTGCATGCAAGGAGATGGCGCCCAAC
AGTCCCCCGGCCACGGGGCCTGCCACCATACCCACGCCGAAACAAGCGCTCATGAGCCCGAAGTGGCGAG
CCCGATCTTCCCCATCGGTGATGTCGGCGATATAGGCGCCAGCAACCGCACCTGTGGCGCCGGTGATGCC
GGCCACGATGCGTCCGGCGTAGAGGATCGAGATCTCGATCCCGCGAAATTAATACGACTCACTATAGGGG
AATTGTGAGCGGATAACAATTCCCCACTAGTAATAATTTTGTTTAACTTTAAGAAGGAGATATACCATGG
AAACTGAAGAAGGTAAACTGGTAATCTGGATTAACGGCGATAAAGGCTATAACGGTCTCGCTGAAGTCGG
TAAGAAATTCGAGAAAGATACCGGAATTAAAGTCACCGTTGAGCATCCGGATAAACTGGAAGAGAAATTC
CCACAGGTTGCGGCAACTGGCGATGGCCCTGACATTATCTTCTGGGCACACGACCGCTTTGGTGGCTACG
CTCAATCTGGCCTGTTGGCTGAAATCACCCCGGACAAAGCGTTCCAGGACAAGCTGTATCCGTTTACCTG
GGATGCCGTACGTTACAACGGCAAGCTGATTGCTTACCCGATCGCTGTTGAAGCGTTATCGCTGATTTAT
AACAAAGACCTGCTGCCGAACCCGCCAAAAACCTGGGAAGAGATCCCGGCGCTGGATAAAGAACTGAAAG
CGAAAGGTAAGAGCGCCCTGATGTTCAACCTGCAAGAACCGTACTTCACCTGGCCGCTGATTGCTGCTGA
CGGGGGTTATGCGTTCAAGTATGAAAACGGCAAGTACGACATTAAAGACGTGGGCGTGGATAACGCTGGC
GCGAAAGCGGGTCTGACCTTCCTGGTTGACCTGATTAAAAACAAACACATGAATGCAGACACCGATTACT
CCATCGCAGAAGCTGCCTTTAATAAAGGCGAAACAGCGATGACCATCAACGGCCCGTGGGCATGGTCCAA
CATCGACACCAGCAAAGTGAATTATGGTGTAACGGTACTGCCGACCTTCAAGGGTCAACCATCCAAACCG
TTCGTTGGCGTGCTGAGCGCAGGTATTAACGCCGCCAGTCCGAACAAAGAGCTGGCAAAAGAGTTCCTCG
AAAACTATCTGCTGACTGATGAAGGTCTGGAAGCGGTTAATAAAGACAAACCGCTGGGTGCCGTAGCGCT
GAAGTCTTACGAGGAAGAGTTGGCGAAAGATCCACGTATTGCCGCCACGATGGAAAACGCCCAGAAAGGT
GAAATCATGCCGAACATCCCGCAGATGTCCGCTTTCTGGTATGCCGTGCGTACTGCGGTGATCAACGCCG
CCAGCGGTCGTCAGACTGTCGATGAAGCCCTTAAAGACGCGCAGACTGGTACCGGCAGCGGCGAAAACCT
TTACTTCCAGGGCCATATGAAATGGACAATGCCCTCGGCCATCAGTGGCGCGCCACATGCCCACATACCC
AGCAACGAGGAGTGCGGCATCCGCGATGTGTGGAAGCAAAACCTGGAGGAGGAGTTCCGCACCATACGGA
AAGTGGTGCAGAAGTACCACTATGTGGCCATGGACACCGAGTTTCCAGGCGTGGTAGCACGTCCAGTCGG
CGAGTTCCGCTCCACGGCGGACTATCATTACCAGCTGCTGCGCTGTAATGTCGATCTGCTGCGGATTATC
CAATTGGGCCTTACCTTCATGGACGACGATGGAAAGACACCACCCGGCTACTCCACCTGGCAGTTCAACT
TCAAGTTTAACCTGAGCGAGGACATGTATGCGCAGGACTCGATCGATCTGCTGCAGAACTCCGGAATTCA
GTTCAAGAAGCACGAGGAGGATGGCATCGATCCCATCGACTTCGCCGAACTGCTGATGAGCTCTGGCATC
GTGCTGGTGGAAAACTTCAAGTGGCTGTGCTTCCACTCCGGCTACGATTTTGGCTACCTTCTAAAGCTGC
TCACCGATCAGAACCTGCCCCCGGACGAATCTGAATTTTTCGATCTGCTGCACATCTACTTTCCCAACAT
CTTCGACATCAAGTATCTGATGAAGTCGTGCAAGAACCTGAAAGGCGGCCTGCAGGAGGTTGCCGATCAG
CTGGAACTGCGGCGCGTGGGCCCCCAGCATCAGGCCGGCTCGGATGCTCTGCTGACGGGCATGGCCTTCT
TCAAAATGCGTGAGATGTTCTTCGAGGACAACATCGACCATGCGAAGTACTCCGGACACCTGTACGGCCT
GGGTACCTCCTTCATTGTCAATGGCACCAACTTCCACGACAGCAACGGTGAGACGAACAGCGCTTCATAA
CTCGAGCTTAAGCAATTGGGATCCTAATAGTCTAGAGCTAGCCCTAGGAGATCCGGCTGCTAACAAAGCC
CGAAAGGAAGCTGAGTTGGCTGCTGCCACCGCTGAGCAATAACTAGCATAACCCCTTGGGGCCTCTAAAC
GGGTCTTGAGGGGTTTTTTGCTGAAAGGAGGAACTATATCCGGATATCCCGCAAGAGGCCCGGCAGTACC
GGCATAACCAAGCCTATGCCTACAGCATCCAGGGTGACGGTGCCGAGGATGACGATGAGCGCATTGTTAG
ATTTCATACACGGTGCCTGACTGCGTTAGCAATTTAACTGTGATAAACTACCGCATTAAAGCTTATCGAT
GATAAGCTGTCAAACATGAGAA
Features (pLannotate 1.2.2; 20 found; start..end, strand, type, name):
    104..208     +  promoter       AmpR promoter: bla
    209..1069    +  CDS            AmpR: β-lactamase; bla; confers resistance to ampicillin, carbenicillin, and related antibiotics
   1240..1828    +  rep_origin     ori: high-copy-number ColE1/pMB1/pBR322/pUC origin of replication
   2014..2156    -  misc_feature   bom: basis of mobility region from pBR322
   2258..2449    -  CDS            rop: Rop protein, which maintains plasmids at low copy number; rop
   2466..2846    +  CDS            YPB1_ECOLX: Protein predicted: Swiss-Prot protein existence level 4. From Escherichia coli.
   3088..3712    -  CDS            TcR (fragment): tetracycline efflux protein; tet; confers resistance to tetracycline
   3727..3748    -  protein_bind   CAP binding site: CAP binding activates transcription in the presence of cAMP. E. coli catabolite activator protein
   3761..4843    -  CDS            lacI: lac repressor; lacI; The lac repressor binds to the lac operator to inhibit transcription in E. coli. This inhibition can be relieved by adding lactose or isopropyl-β-D-thiogalactopyranoside (IPTG).
   4844..4921    -  promoter       lacI promoter: lacI
   4929..5208    -  CDS            TcR (fragment): tetracycline efflux protein; tet; confers resistance to tetracycline
   5230..5248    +  promoter       T7 promoter: promoter for bacteriophage T7 RNA polymerase
   5249..5273    +  protein_bind   lac operator: The lac repressor binds to the lac operator to inhibit transcription in E. coli. This inhibition can be relieved by adding lactose or isopropyl-β-D-thiogalactopyranoside (IPTG). lac repressor encoded by lacI
   5288..5310    +  RBS            RBS: efficient ribosome binding site from bacteriophage T7 gene 10 (Olins and Rangwala, 1989)
   5321..6417    +  CDS            MBP (fragment): maltose binding protein from E. coli; malE (mutated); This version of the gene does not encode a signal sequence, so MBP will remain in the cytosol.
   6535..7308    +  CDS            CNOT7 (fragment): CNOT7_HUMAN - Also known as CAF1. Experimental evidence at protein level: Swiss-Prot protein existence level 1. Has 3'-5' poly(A) exoribonuclease activity for synthetic poly(A) RNA substrate. Its function seems to be partially redundant with that of CNOT8. Catalytic component of the CCR4-NOT complex which is one of the major cellular mRNA deadenylases and is linked to various cellular processes including bulk mRNA degradation, miRNA-mediated repression, translational repression during translational initiation and general transcription regulation. During miRNA-mediated repression the complex se
   7406..7455    +  CDS            SET1 (fragment): solubility-enhancement tag derived from T7 phage gene 10B
   7463..7510    +  terminator     T7 terminator: transcription terminator for bacteriophage T7 RNA polymerase
   7533..7637    -  CDS            TcR (fragment): tetracycline efflux protein; tet; confers resistance to tetracycline
   7685..7713    -  promoter       tet promoter: E. coli promoter for tetracycline efflux protein gene
