[The description below was written by a language model from this plasmid's Addgene catalogue record and pLannotate feature annotations shown in this document.]
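Description:
pnEA-NvM-DmPop2a_N is a 7.7 kb bacterial expression plasmid for producing Drosophila melanogaster Pop2 (CG5684, also known as CAF1 or CNOT7) in E. coli. Pop2 is the fly counterpart of the catalytic deadenylase subunit of the CCR4-NOT complex. The catalogue lists the backbone as unknown, but the annotated features point to a pBR322-derived, pET-like architecture. These include a ColE1/pMB1-type origin with the bom mobility region and the rop gene, which is consistent with the recorded low copy number. An ampicillin resistance gene (bla) with its own promoter provides selection. Several remnants of the tetracycline resistance gene and its promoter are interrupted by the inserted cassettes and are presumably non-functional.

The expression cassette is driven by a T7 promoter followed by a lac operator and the strong T7 gene 10 ribosome binding site. A plasmid-borne lacI gene supplies repressor, so transcription should be IPTG-inducible in a host that provides T7 RNA polymerase. Downstream lies a signal-sequence-free maltose binding protein coding region, so the product stays cytosolic. It is followed by the Pop2 open reading frame, which the annotation tool detected through its similarity to human CNOT7. This arrangement suggests an N-terminal MBP fusion that aids solubility and affinity purification. The record does not state the linker or any protease cleavage site between the two parts. A short fragment annotated as a T7 gene 10-derived solubility tag precedes the T7 terminator, and it may simply be residual vector sequence.

The depositor notes that the ORF derives from the CG5684-PA isoform and carries one non-silent change, I164F, seen in independent clones. The depositor also notes that the supplied sequence may be theoretical rather than verified. The stated purpose is simply bacterial expression of DmPop2a.
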