Addgene plasmid #147020: pnEA-NvM-DmPop2a_N
Purpose: Bacterial Expression of DmPop2a
Depositing lab: Elisa Izaurralde. Depositing organization: Max Planck Institute for Developmental Biology.
Backbone
  Vector backbone: Unknown
  Vector type: Bacterial Expression
Growth in bacteria
  Bacterial resistance: Ampicillin, 100 μg/mL
  Growth temperature: 37°C
  Growth strain: DH5alpha
  Copy number: Low Copy
Gene/Insert
  Gene/Insert name: DmPop2a
  Species: D. melanogaster (fly)
  Entrez Gene: Pop2 (a.k.a. Dmel_CG5684, CAF1, CG5684, CNOT7, Caf1, Dmel\CG5684, POP2, pop2)
  Cloning method: Unknown
Terms and licenses: Academic/Nonprofit Terms; Industry Terms: Not Available to Industry
Depositor comments: ORF extracted from CG5684-Pa; NM_140281.2, with one non silent mutation I164F; the annotated variations were found in two different clones from 2 independent experiments. Plasmids from this collection were made available to the research community and donated after the lab closed. Please note that the sequence provided by the depositing laboratory may be theoretical/predicted or based on Sanger sequencing results. There may be discrepancies between sequencing results obtained by Addgene and the depositor sequence. If an Addgene verified sequence is not available, please contact before placing your order to request that our lab fully sequence the plasmid.
How to cite: pnEA-NvM-DmPop2a_N was a gift from Elisa Izaurralde (Addgene plasmid # 147020 ; http://n2t.net/addgene:147020 ; RRID:Addgene_147020)
